Addgene plasmid #107630: Ddo_opsin
Purpose: In situ hybridization and RNAi studies in planarians
Depositing lab: Alejandro Sánchez. Depositing organization: Stowers Institute for Medical Research. Publication: Hands-On Classroom Activities for Exploring Regeneration and Stem Cell Biology with Planarians. Accorsi A, Williams MM, Ross EJ, Robb SMC, Elliott SA, Tu KC, Sanchez Alvarado A. The American Biology Teacher 79(3):208-223. Mar 2017. 10.1525/abt.2017.79.3.208.
Backbone
  Vector backbone: pPR-T4P
  Backbone size w/o insert (bp): 2636
  Vector type: RNAi ; In situ hybridization
Growth in bacteria
  Bacterial resistance: Kanamycin, 50 μg/mL
  Growth temperature: 37°C
  Growth strain: DH5alpha
  Copy number: Unknown
Gene/Insert
  Gene/Insert name: opsin
  Species: Dugesia dorotocephala
  Insert size (bp): 1139
  Cloning method: Ligation Independent Cloning
Terms and licenses: Academic/Nonprofit Terms; Industry Terms: Not Available to Industry
How to cite: Ddo_opsin was a gift from Alejandro Sánchez (Addgene plasmid # 107630 ; http://n2t.net/addgene:107630 ; RRID:Addgene_107630)
