[The description below was written by a language model from this plasmid's Addgene catalogue record and pLannotate feature annotations shown in this document.]
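Description:
Ddo_opsin is a small bacterial plasmid (about 3.7 kb as sequenced) built on the pPR-T4P backbone, a vector designed for generating RNA for in situ hybridization and RNA interference in planarians. It carries a 1,139 bp fragment of an opsin gene from the planarian Dugesia dorotocephala, inserted by ligation-independent cloning. The plasmid is propagated in E. coli through a high-copy ColE1/pUC-type origin and selected with kanamycin via an aminoglycoside phosphotransferase (KanR) gene.

The feature table does not annotate the opsin insert itself, but the unannotated stretch between a residual pBluescript-type multiple cloning site fragment and the downstream T7 promoter matches its expected position and size. This region is flanked by convergent T7 promoters, one on each strand pointing inward, with T7 terminators placed outside them so that each transcript ends after crossing the insert. This arrangement lets T7 RNA polymerase transcribe both strands, producing complementary RNAs that anneal into double-stranded RNA for gene knockdown; the same promoters can serve to make RNA probes for in situ hybridization, although the record does not say how a strand-specific probe is obtained. A further T7 promoter is annotated just beyond the second terminator. Remnants of lacI and lacZα and the rrnB T1 and T2 terminators are also present, apparently carried over from parental vectors.

According to the record, the construct is intended for in situ hybridization and RNAi studies in planarians, and the associated publication presents it within hands-on classroom activities exploring regeneration and stem cell biology.
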