Features (pLannotate 1.2.2; 12 found; start..end, strand, type, name):
     24..71      -  terminator     T7 terminator: transcription terminator for bacteriophage T7 RNA polymerase
     76..94      +  promoter       T7 promoter: promoter for bacteriophage T7 RNA polymerase
    128..174     +  misc_feature   MCS (fragment): pBluescript multiple cloning site
   1377..1395    -  promoter       T7 promoter: promoter for bacteriophage T7 RNA polymerase
   1402..1445    +  terminator     T7 terminator (fragment): transcription terminator for bacteriophage T7 RNA polymerase
   1453..1471    -  promoter       T7 promoter: promoter for bacteriophage T7 RNA polymerase
   1605..2414    +  CDS            KanR: aminoglycoside phosphotransferase; aph(3')-Ia; confers resistance to kanamycin in bacteria or G418 (Geneticin®) in eukaryotes
   2561..3149    +  rep_origin     ori: high-copy-number ColE1/pMB1/pBR322/pUC origin of replication
   3332..3424    +  CDS            lacI (fragment): lac repressor; lacI; The lac repressor binds to the lac operator to inhibit transcription in E. coli. This inhibition can be relieved by adding lactose or isopropyl-β-D-thiogalactopyranoside (IPTG).
   3479..3506    -  terminator     rrnB T2 terminator: transcription terminator T2 from the E. coli rrnB gene
   3638..3681    +  terminator     rrnB T1 terminator: Escherichia coli rrnB; transcription terminator T1 from the E. coli rrnB gene
   3728..17      -  CDS            lacZα (fragment) (across the origin): LacZα fragment of β-galactosidase; lacZ fragment
>Addgene plasmid #107630 | Ddo_opsin | addgene full sequence | sequence record 208382 | Addgene NGS Result
GTAAAACGACGGCCAGTCTTAAGCAAAAAACCCCTCAAGACCCGTTTAGAGGCCCCAAGGGGTTATGCTA
GGAAGTAATACGACTCACTATAGGGAGACCGGCAGATCTGATATCATCGATGAATTCGAGCTCCACCGCG
GTGGCGGCCGCTCTAGAACTAGTGGATCCACCGGTTCCATGGCTAGCGGCATTACCATCCCGCGTTCATC
CTTACTGGAGAGAATTCGAATTGGTTCCAGAAGTGTATCATTACTTAGTCGGAGTTTATATTTCCTTTGT
CGGAATAGCAGGAGTTTTAGGAAATCTTCTAGTACTTTATATATTTGCTAGTGCGAAAAGTTTGAGGACC
CCTCCTAATATGTTTATTATGAGTTTGGCGATCGGAGATCTGACATTTTCAGCAGTGAATGGCTTTCCAC
TATTAACTATTTCGAGTTTTAACACTCGTTGGGCTTGGGGAAAACTAACTTGTGAAATATACGGATTCAT
TGGGGGTCTTTTCGGATTTATATCCATTAATACAATGGCACTTATTTCGTTGGACAGATACTTTGTTATC
GCTCAACCTTTTCAAACTATGAAATCGTTGACCATTAAAAGAGCGATAATAATGCTCGTGTTCGTTTGGC
TTTATTCTTTGATATGGTCGACACCGCCATTTTTTGGATTTGGAAACTATGTCCCTGAAGGATTTCAAAC
TTCCTGTACATTTGATTATCTAACTCAATCCAAAGGAAACATAATTTTTAATATAGGAATGTACATCGGG
AATTTCGTTATTCCTGTTGCAATAATAATATTTTGTTATTATCAGATAGTAAAAGCTGTTAGACTTCATG
AACTAGAAATGTTGAAGATGGCTCAAAAAATGAATGCTTCTCATCCAGCTTCCATGAAGACGGGTGCTAA
AAAAGCAGATGTTCAAGCTGCAAAAATTTCTGTGATAATTGTCTTTCTTTATTTGATATCCTGGACTCCG
TATGCAATTATTGCTCTGATGGCGCTTACTGGACGCAGAGATCACCTAAACCCTTATACAGCTGAATTAC
CTGTACTTTTTGCTAAAACATCGGCTATGTATAATCCTTTTATTTACGCGATCAATCATCCGAAATTTAG
AATTCAACTTGAAAAGAAATTCCCTTGTTTGATTTGTTGTTGTCCACCCAAACCAAAGGAACGTGACACA
ACAAGTGTTGCTTCGGCCACGAAACCGAGCAAATATCAAAGCGAAAAAGAAAGTTCGATGTCTCAACTTG
ATTCTGAAGACGATAAACAAAACGTCGAAACCAACAAGGGTCAAGCTGCTAGTGGTCATACGAATGAGGC
TTACGAAAGTGCGGGTAGAATTGGCCGGGCCCGGTACCCAATTCGCCCTATAGTGAGTCGTATTACTTCC
ACATAACCCCTTGGGGCCTCTAAACGGGTCTTGAGGGGTTTTTTGAGGATCCCCTATAGTGAGTCGTATT
ACATGGTCATAGCTGTTTCCTGGCAGCTCTGGCCCGTGTCTCAAAATCTCTGATGTTACATTGCACAAGA
TAAAAATATATCATCATGAACAATAAAACTGTCTGCTTACATAAACAGTAATACAAGGGGTGTTATGAGC
CATATTCAACGGGAAACGTCGAGGCCGCGATTAAATTCCAACATGGATGCTGATTTATATGGGTATAAAT
GGGCTCGCGATAATGTCGGGCAATCAGGTGCGACAATCTATCGCTTGTATGGGAAGCCCGATGCGCCAGA
GTTGTTTCTGAAACATGGCAAAGGTAGCGTTGCCAATGATGTTACAGATGAGATGGTCAGACTAAACTGG
CTGACGGAATTTATGCCTCTTCCGACCATCAAGCATTTTATCCGTACTCCTGATGATGCATGGTTACTCA
CCACTGCGATCCCCGGAAAAACAGCATTCCAGGTATTAGAAGAATATCCTGATTCAGGTGAAAATATTGT
TGATGCGCTGGCAGTGTTCCTGCGCCGGTTGCATTCGATTCCTGTTTGTAATTGTCCTTTTAACAGCGAT
CGCGTATTTCGTCTCGCTCAGGCGCAATCACGAATGAATAACGGTTTGGTTGATGCGAGTGATTTTGATG
ACGAGCGTAATGGCTGGCCTGTTGAACAAGTCTGGAAAGAAATGCATAAACTTTTGCCATTCTCACCGGA
TTCAGTCGTCACTCATGGTGATTTCTCACTTGATAACCTTATTTTTGACGAGGGGAAATTAATAGGTTGT
ATTGATGTTGGACGAGTCGGAATCGCAGACCGATACCAGGATCTTGCCATCCTATGGAACTGCCTCGGTG
AGTTTTCTCCTTCATTACAGAAACGGCTTTTTCAAAAATATGGTATTGATAATCCTGATATGAATAAATT
GCAGTTTCATTTGATGCTCGATGAGTTTTTCTAATCAGAATTGGTTAATTGGTTGTAACACTGGCAGAGC
ATTACGCTGACTTGACGGGACGGCGCAAGCTCATGACCAAAATCCCTTAACGTGAGTTACGCGTCGTTCC
ACTGAGCGTCAGACCCCGTAGAAAAGATCAAAGGATCTTCTTGAGATCCTTTTTTTCTGCGCGTAATCTG
CTGCTTGCAAACAAAAAAACCACCGCTACCAGCGGTGGTTTGTTTGCCGGATCAAGAGCTACCAACTCTT
TTTCCGAAGGTAACTGGCTTCAGCAGAGCGCAGATACCAAATACTGTTCTTCTAGTGTAGCCGTAGTTAG
GCCACCACTTCAAGAACTCTGTAGCACCGCCTACATACCTCGCTCTGCTAATCCTGTTACCAGTGGCTGC
TGCCAGTGGCGATAAGTCGTGTCTTACCGGGTTGGACTCAAGACGATAGTTACCGGATAAGGCGCAGCGG
TCGGGCTGAACGGGGGGTTCGTGCACACAGCCCAGCTTGGAGCGAACGACCTACACCGAACTGAGATACC
TACAGCGTGAGCTATGAGAAAGCGCCACGCTTCCCGAAGGGAGAAAGGCGGACAGGTATCCGGTAAGCGG
CAGGGTCGGAACAGGAGAGCGCACGAGGGAGCTTCCAGGGGGAAACGCCTGGTATCTTTATAGTCCTGTC
GGGTTTCGCCACCTCTGACTTGAGCGTCGATTTTTGTGATGCTCGTCAGGGGGGCGGAGCCTATGGAAAA
ACGCCAGCAACGCGGCCTTTTTACGGTTCCTGGCCTTTTGCTGGCCTTTTGCTCACATGTTCTTTCCTGC
GTTATCCCCTGATTCTGTGGATAACCGTATTACCGCCTTTGAGTGAGCTGATACCGCTCGCCGCAGCCGA
ACGACCGAGCGCAGCGAGTCAGTGAGCGAGGAAGCGGAAGAGCGCCCAATACGCAAACCGCCTCTCCCCG
CGCGTTGGCCGATTCATTAATGCAGCTGGCACGACAGGTTTCCCGACTGGAAAGCGGGCAGTGAGCGCAA
CGCAATTAATACGCGTACCGCTAGCCAGGAAGAGTTTGTAGAAACGCAAAAAGGCCATCCGTCAGGATGG
CCTTCTGCTTAGTTTGATGCCTGGCAGTTTATGGCGGGCGTCCTGCCCGCCACCCTCCGGGCCGTTGCTT
CACAACGTTCAAATCCGCTCCCGGCGGATTTGTCCTACTCAGGAGAGCGTTCACCGACAAACAACAGATA
AAACGAAAGGCCCAGTCTTCCGACTGAGCCTTTCGTTTTATTTGATGCCTGGCAGTTCCCTACTCTCGCG
TTAACGCTAGCATGGATGTTTTCCCAGTCACGACGTT
