>Addgene plasmid #107630 | Ddo_opsin | depositor full sequence | sequence record 202986 | Full Sequence
CACTTTCGTAAGCCTCATTCGTATGACCACTAGCAGCTTGACCCTTGTTGGTTTCGACATTTTGTTTATC
ATCTTCAGAATCAAGTTGAGACATCGAACTTTCTTTTTCGCTTTGATATTTGCTCGGTTTCGTGGCCGAA
GCAACACTTGTTGTATCACGTTCTTTTGGTTTGGGTGGACAACAGCAAATCAAACAAGGGAATTTCTTTT
CAAGTTGAATTCTAAATTTCGGATGATTGATCGCGTAAATAAAAGGATTATACATAGCCGATGTTTTAGC
AAAAAGTACAGGTAATTCAGCTGTATAAGGGTTTAGGTGATCTCTGCGTCCAGTAAGCGCCATCAGAGCA
ATAACTGCATACGGAGTCCAGGATATCAAATATAGAAAGACAATTATCACAGAAATTTTTGCAGCTTGAA
CATCTGCTTTTTTAGCACCCGTCTTCATGGAAGCTGGATGAGAAGCATTCATTTTTTGAGCCATCTTCAA
CATTTCTAGTTCATGAAGTCTAACAGCTTTTACTATCTGATAATAACAAAATATTATTATTGCAACAGGA
ATAACGAAATTCCCGATGTACATTCCTATATTAAAAATTATGTTTCCTTTGGATTGAGTTAGATAATCAA
ATGTACAGGAAGTTTGAAATCCTTCAGGGACATAGTTTCCAAATCCAAAAAATGGCGGTGTCGACCATAT
CAAAGAATAAAGCCAAACGAACACGAGCATTATTATCGCTCTTTTAATGGTCAACGATTTCATAGTTTGA
AAAGGTTGAGCGATAACAAAGTATCTGTCCAACGAAATAAGTGCCATTGTATTAATGGATATAAATCCGA
AAAGACCCCCAATGAATCCGTATATTTCACAAGTTAGTTTTCCCCAAGCCCAACGAGTGTTAAAACTCGA
AATAGTTAATAGTGGAAAGCCATTCACTGCTGAAAACGTCAGATCTCCGATCGCCAAACTCATAATAAAC
ATATTAGGAGGGGTCCTCAAACTTTTCGCACTAGCAAATATATAAAGTACTAGAAGATTTCCTAAAACTC
CTGCTATTCCGACAAAGGAAATATAAACTCCGACTAAGTAATGATACACTTCTGGAACCAATTCGAATTC
TCTCCAGTAAGGATGAACG
